>Addgene plasmid #143069 | TFORF0721 | addgene full sequence | sequence record 398743 | Addgene NGS Result
TTAATGTAGTCTTATGCAATACTCTTGTAGTCTTGCAACATGGTAACGATGAGTTAGCAACATGCCTTAC
AAGGAGAGAAAAAGCACCGTGCATGCCGATTGGTGGAAGTAAGGTGGTACGATCGTGCCTTATTAGGAAG
GCAACAGACGGGTCTGACATGGATTGGACGAACCACTGAATTGCCGCATTGCAGAGATATTGTATTTAAG
TGCCTAGCTCGATACATAAACGGGTCTCTCTGGTTAGACCAGATCTGAGCCTGGGAGCTCTCTGGCTAAC
TAGGGAACCCACTGCTTAAGCCTCAATAAAGCTTGCCTTGAGTGCTTCAAGTAGTGTGTGCCCGTCTGTT
GTGTGACTCTGGTAACTAGAGATCCCTCAGACCCTTTTAGTCAGTGTGGAAAATCTCTAGCAGTGGCGCC
CGAACAGGGACTTGAAAGCGAAAGGGAAACCAGAGGAGCTCTCTCGACGCAGGACTCGGCTTGCTGAAGC
GCGCACGGCAAGAGGCGAGGGGCGGCGACTGGTGAGTACGCCAAAAATTTTGACTAGCGGAGGCTAGAAG
GAGAGAGATGGGTGCGAGAGCGTCAGTATTAAGCGGGGGAGAATTAGATCGCGATGGGAAAAAATTCGGT
TAAGGCCAGGGGGAAAGAAAAAATATAAATTAAAACATATAGTATGGGCAAGCAGGGAGCTAGAACGATT
CGCAGTTAATCCTGGCCTGTTAGAAACATCAGAAGGCTGTAGACAAATACTGGGACAGCTACAACCATCC
CTTCAGACAGGATCAGAAGAACTTAGATCATTATATAATACAGTAGCAACCCTCTATTGTGTGCATCAAA
GGATAGAGATAAAAGACACCAAGGAAGCTTTAGACAAGATAGAGGAAGAGCAAAACAAAAGTAAGACCAC
CGCACAGCAAGCGGCCGCTGATCTTCAGACCTGGAGGAGGAGATATGAGGGACAATTGGAGAAGTGAATT
ATATAAATATAAAGTAGTAAAAATTGAACCATTAGGAGTAGCACCCACCAAGGCAAAGAGAAGAGTGGTG
CAGAGAGAAAAAAGAGCAGTGGGAATAGGAGCTTTGTTCCTTGGGTTCTTGGGAGCAGCAGGAAGCACTA
TGGGCGCAGCGTCAATGACGCTGACGGTACAGGCCAGACAATTATTGTCTGGTATAGTGCAGCAGCAGAA
CAATTTGCTGAGGGCTATTGAGGCGCAACAGCATCTGTTGCAACTCACAGTCTGGGGCATCAAGCAGCTC
CAGGCAAGAATCCTGGCTGTGGAAAGATACCTAAAGGATCAACAGCTCCTGGGGATTTGGGGTTGCTCTG
GAAAACTCATTTGCACCACTGCTGTGCCTTGGAATGCTAGTTGGAGTAATAAATCTCTGGAACAGATTTG
GAATCACACGACCTGGATGGAGTGGGACAGAGAAATTAACAATTACACAAGCTTAATACACTCCTTAATT
GAAGAATCGCAAAACCAGCAAGAAAAGAATGAACAAGAATTATTGGAATTAGATAAATGGGCAAGTTTGT
GGAATTGGTTTAACATAACAAATTGGCTGTGGTATATAAAATTATTCATAATGATAGTAGGAGGCTTGGT
AGGTTTAAGAATAGTTTTTGCTGTACTTTCTATAGTGAATAGAGTTAGGCAGGGATATTCACCATTATCG
TTTCAGACCCACCTCCCAACCCCGAGGGGACCCATGCATTGCATCTCAATTAGTCAGCAACCAGGTGTGG
AAAGTCCCCAGGCTCCCCAGCAGGCAGAAGTATGCAAAGCATGCGTCTCAATTAGTCAGCAACCATAGTC
CCGCCCCTAACTCCGCCCATCCCGCCCCTAACTCCGCCCAGTTCCGCCCATTCTCCGCCCCATGGCTGAC
TAATTTTTTTTATTTATGCAGAGGCCGAGGCCGCCTCGGCCTCTGAGCTATTCCAGAAGTAGTGAGGAGG
CTTTTTTGGAGGCCTAGGCTTTTGCAAAAAGCTTTCTAGAGGTACCACCGGAGCTTACCATGACCGAGTA
CAAGCCCACGGTGCGCCTCGCCACCCGCGACGACGTCCCCAGGGCCGTACGCACCCTCGCCGCCGCGTTC
GCCGACTACCCCGCCACGCGCCACACCGTCGATCCGGACCGCCACATCGAGCGGGTCACCGAGCTGCAAG
AACTCTTCCTCACGCGCGTCGGGCTCGACATCGGCAAGGTGTGGGTCGCGGACGACGGCGCCGCCGTGGC
GGTCTGGACCACGCCGGAGAGCGTCGAAGCGGGGGCGGTGTTCGCCGAGATCGGCCCGCGCATGGCCGAG
TTGAGCGGTTCCCGGCTGGCCGCGCAGCAACAGATGGAAGGCCTCCTGGCGCCGCACCGGCCCAAGGAGC
CCGCGTGGTTCCTGGCCACCGTCGGCGTCTCGCCCGACCACCAGGGCAAGGGTCTGGGCAGCGCCGTCGT
GCTCCCCGGAGTGGAGGCGGCCGAGCGCGCCGGGGTGCCCGCCTTCCTGGAGACCTCCGCGCCCCGCAAC
CTCCCCTTCTACGAGCGGCTCGGCTTCACCGTCACCGCCGACGTCGAGGTGCCCGAAGGACCGCGCACCT
GGTGCATGACCCGCAAGCCCGGTGCCAGTTAACGAATTCTAGATCTTGAGACAAATGGCAGTATTCATCC
ACAATTTTAAAAGAAAAGGGGGGATTGGGGGGTACAGTGCAGGGGAAAGAATAGTAGACATAATAGCAAC
AGACATACAAACTAAAGAATTACAAAAACAAATTACAAAAATTCAAAATTTTCGGGTTTATTACAGGGAC
AGCAGAGATCCACTTTGGCGCCGGCTCGAGGCCTGCAGGTGCAAAGATGGATAAAGTTTTAAACAGAGAG
GAATCTTTGCAGCTAATGGACCTTCTAGGTCTTGAAAGGAGTGGGAATTGGCTCCGGTGCCCGTCAGTGG
GCAGAGCGCACATCGCCCACAGTCCCCGAGAAGTTGGGGGGAGGGGTCGGCAATTGAACCGGTGCCTAGA
GAAGGTGGCGCGGGGTAAACTGGGAAAGTGATGTCGTGTACTGGCTCCGCCTTTTTCCCGAGGGTGGGGG
AGAACCGTATATAAGTGCAGTAGTCGCCGTGAACGTTCTTTTTCGCAACGGGTTTGCCGCCAGAACACAG
GTAAGTGCCGTGTGTGGTTCCCGCGGGCCTGGCCTCTTTACGGGTTATGGCCCTTGCGTGCCTTGAATTA
CTTCCACCTGGCTGCAGTACGTGATTCTTGATCCCGAGCTTCGGGTTGGAAGTGGGTGGGAGAGTTCGAG
GCCTTGCGCTTAAGGAGCCCCTTCGCCTCGTGCTTGAGTTGAGGCCTGGCCTGGGCGCTGGGGCCGCCGC
GTGCGAATCTGGTGGCACCTTCGCGCCTGTCTCGCTGCTTTCGATAAGTCTCTAGCCATTTAAAATTTTT
GATGACCTGCTGCGACGCTTTTTTTCTGGCAAGATAGTCTTGTAAATGCGGGCCAAGATCTGCACACTGG
TATTTCGGTTTTTGGGGCCGCGGGCGGCGACGGGGCCCGTGCGTCCCAGCGCACATGTTCGGCGAGGCGG
GGCCTGCGAGCGCGGCCACCGAGAATCGGACGGGGGTAGTCTCAAGCTGGCCGGCCTGCTCTGGTGCCTG
GCCTCGCGCCGCCGTGTATCGCCCCGCCCTGGGCGGCAAGGCTGGCCCGGTCGGCACCAGTTGCGTGAGC
GGAAAGATGGCCGCTTCCCGGCCCTGCTGCAGGGAGCTCAAAATGGAGGACGCGGCGCTCGGGAGAGCGG
GCGGGTGAGTCACCCACACAAAGGAAAAGGGCCTTTCCGTCCTCAGCCGTCGCTTCATGTGACTCCACGG
AGTACCGGGCGCCGTCCAGGCACCTCGATTAGTTCTCGAGCTTTTGGAGTACGTCGTCTTTAGGTTGGGG
GGAGGGGTTTTATGCGATGGAGTTTCCCCACACTGAGTGGGTGGAGACTGAAGTTAGGCCAGCTTGGCAC
TTGATGTAATTCTCCTTGGAATTTGCCCTTTTTGAGTTTGGATCTTGGTTCATTCTCAAGCCTCAGACAG
TGGTTCAAAGTTTTTTTCTTCCATTTCAGGTGTCGTGAGGCTAGCACCGCCACCATGCGAGTGCTAACAT
TCAGGGATGTGGCTGTAGAATTCTCCCCAGAAGAGTGGGAATGCCTGGACTCTGCTCAGCAGCGTTTGTA
TAGGGATGTGATGTTAGAGAACTACGGAAACCTGTTCTCCTTGGGTCTTGCTATCTTTAAGCCAGACTTG
ATTACCTATCTGGAGCAAAGAAAAGAGCCTTGGAATGCGAGGAGACAGAAGACAGTAGCCAAACACCCAG
CTGGCTCTTTGCATTTTACTGCAGAGATATTGCTGGAGCACGACATAAACGATTCATTTCAAAAAGTGAT
CCTGAGAAAATCTGGAAGCTGTGACCTTAATACTTTACGTTTAAAGAAAGACTACCAACGTGTGGGTAAT
TGCAAGGGGCAGAAAAGCAGTTATAATGGCATTCATCAATGTTTGTCAGCTACCCGTAGCAAAACCTGTC
AATATAATAAATGTGGCAAAGCTTTTGGGTTGTGCTCAATCTTCACTGAACATAAGAAAATTTTTAGCAG
AGAGAAATGCTACAAATGTGAAGAATGTGGCAAAGACTGTAGGTTGTCAGATTTTACCATACAGAAGAGA
ATTCATACTGCAGATAGAAGTTACAAATGTGAAGAATGTGGCAAAGCCTGTAAAAAGTTCTCAAACCTTA
CTGAACATAATAGAGTTCATACTGGAAAGAAACCCTACAAATGTGAAGAATGTGGCAAAACATTTACCTG
TTCCTCAGCCCTTACTAAACACAAGAGAAATCATACTGGAGACAGACCCTACAAATGCGAAGAATGTCAC
AAAGCCTTTAGGTGTTGCTCAGACCTTACTAAACATAAGAGAATTCATACTGGAGAGAAACCCTACAAAT
GTAAAGAATGTCACAAAGCCTTTAGGTGTTGCTCAGACCTTACTAAACATAAGAGAATTCATACTGGAGA
GAAACCCTACAAATGTAATGAATGTGGAAAAGCTTTTATGTGGATCTCGGCCCTTAGTCAACATAACAGA
ATTCATACTGGAGAGAAACCCTACATTTGTGAAGAATGTGGCAAAGCCTTTACCTACTCCTCAACCCTTA
TTAGCCACAAGAGAATTCATATGGAATTGAGACCTTACAAATGTGAAGAATGTGGCAAAACCTTTAAGTG
GTTCTCAGACCTGACTAATCATAAGAGAATTCACACTGGAGAGAAACCCTACAAATGTGAAGAATGTGGC
AAAAGCTTTACCTGCTCCTCAAACCTTATTAAACACAAGAGAATTCATATGGAAGTGAGACCTTACAAAT
GTGAAGAATGTGGCAAAACCTTTAAGTGGTTCCCAGACCTGACTAATCATAAGAGAATTCACACTGGAGA
GAAGCCCTACAAATGTGAAGAATGTGGCAAAACCTTTACCTGCTCCTCAAGCCTTATTAAACACAAGAGA
AGTCATACTGGAGACAGACCTACAAGTGCAAAGAATGTGGCAAAGCCTTTAGGTGGTTCTCAGACCTTAC
TAAACATAAGGTAGTAATGAACTAGTCCGTAACTTGAAAGTATTTCGATTTCTTGGCTTTATATATCTTG
TGGAAAGGACGAAGCATAGTGAACAAGTATGGAGTCACGCGTTAAGTCGACAATCAACCTCTGGATTACA
AAATTTGTGAAAGATTGACTGGTATTCTTAACTATGTTGCTCCTTTTACGCTATGTGGATACGCTGCTTT
AATGCCTTTGTATCATGCTATTGCTTCCCGTATGGCTTTCATTTTCTCCTCCTTGTATAAATCCTGGTTG
CTGTCTCTTTATGAGGAGTTGTGGCCCGTTGTCAGGCAACGTGGCGTGGTGTGCACTGTGTTTGCTGACG
CAACCCCCACTGGTTGGGGCATTGCCACCACCTGTCAGCTCCTTTCCGGGACTTTCGCTTTCCCCCTCCC
TATTGCCACGGCGGAACTCATCGCCGCCTGCCTTGCCCGCTGCTGGACAGGGGCTCGGCTGTTGGGCACT
GACAATTCCGTGGTGTTGTCGGGGAAATCATCGTCCTTTCCTTGGCTGCTCGCCTGTGTTGCCACCTGGA
TTCTGCGCGGGACGTCCTTCTGCTACGTCCCTTCGGCCCTCAATCCAGCGGACCTTCCTTCCCGCGGCCT
GCTGCCGGCTCTGCGGCCTCTTCCGCGTCTTCGCCTTCGCCCTCAGACGAGTCGGATCTCCCTTTGGGCC
GCCTCCCCGCGTCGACTTTAAGACCAATGACTTACAAGGCAGCTGTAGATCTTAGCCACTTTTTAAAAGA
AAAGGGGGGACTGGAAGGGCTAATTCACTCCCAACGAAGACAAGATCTGCTTTTTGCTTGTACTGGGTCT
CTCTGGTTAGACCAGATCTGAGCCTGGGAGCTCTCTGGCTAACTAGGGAACCCACTGCTTAAGCCTCAAT
AAAGCTTGCCTTGAGTGCTTCAAGTAGTGTGTGCCCGTCTGTTGTGTGACTCTGGTAACTAGAGATCCCT
CAGACCCTTTTAGTCAGTGTGGAAAATCTCTAGCAGTACGTATAGTAGTTCATGTCATCTTATTATTCAG
TATTTATAACTTGCAAAGAAATGAATATCAGAGAGTGAGAGGAACTTGTTTATTGCAGCTTATAATGGTT
ACAAATAAAGCAATAGCATCACAAATTTCACAAATAAAGCATTTTTTTCACTGCATTCTAGTTGTGGTTT
GTCCAAACTCATCAATGTATCTTATCATGTCTGGCTCTAGCTATCCCGCCCCTAACTCCGCCCATCCCGC
CCCTAACTCCGCCCAGTTCCGCCCATTCTCCGCCCCATGGCTGACTAATTTTTTTTATTTATGCAGAGGC
CGAGGCCGCCTCGGCCTCTGAGCTATTCCAGAAGTAGTGAGGAGGCTTTTTTGGAGGCCTAGGGACGTAC
CCAATTCGCCCTATAGTGAGTCGTATTACGCGCGCTCACTGGCCGTCGTTTTACAACGTCGTGACTGGGA
AAACCCTGGCGTTACCCAACTTAATCGCCTTGCAGCACATCCCCCTTTCGCCAGCTGGCGTAATAGCGAA
GAGGCCCGCACCGATCGCCCTTCCCAACAGTTGCGCAGCCTGAATGGCGAATGGG
[124 nt withheld, positions 7196-7319]
C
[91 nt withheld, positions 7321-7411]
A
[49 nt withheld, positions 7413-7461]
CCTTTGACGTTGGAGTCCACGTTCTTT
[37 nt withheld, positions 7489-7525]
ACCCTATCTCGGTCTATTCTTTTGATTTATAAGGGATTTTGCCGATTTCGGCCTATTGGTTAAAAAATGA
GCTGATTTAACAAAAATTTAACGCGAATTTTAACAAAATATTAACGCTTACAATTTAGGTGGCACTTTTC
GGGGAAATGTGCGCGGAACCCCTATTTGTTTATTTTTCTAAATACATTCAAATATGTATCCGCTCATGAG
ACAATAACCCTGATAAATGCTTCAATAATATTGAAAAAGGAAGAGTATGAGTATTCAACATTTCCGTGTC
GCCCTTATTCCCTTTTTTGCGGCATTTTGCCTTCCTGTTTTTGCTCACCCAGAAACGCTGGTGAAAGTAA
AAGATGCTGAAGATCAGTTGGGTGCACGAGTGGGTTACATCGAACTGGATCTCAACAGCGGTAAGATCCT
TGAGAGTTTTCGCCCCGAAGAACGTTTTCCAATGATGAGCACTTTTAAAGTTCTGCTATGTGGCGCGGTA
TTATCCCGTATTGACGCCGGGCAAGAGCAACTCGGTCGCCGCATACACTATTCTCAGAATGACTTGGTTG
AGTACTCACCAGTCACAGAAAAGCATCTTACGGATGGCATGACAGTAAGAGAATTATGCAGTGCTGCCAT
AACCATGAGTGATAACACTGCGGCCAACTTACTTCTGACAACGATCGGAGGACCGAAGGAGCTAACCGCT
TTTTTGCACAACATGGGGGATCATGTAACTCGCCTTGATCGTTGGGAACCGGAGCTGAATGAAGCCATAC
CAAACGACGAGCGTGACACCACGATGCCTGTAGCAATGGCAACAACGTTGCGCAAACTATTAACTGGCGA
ACTACTTACTCTAGCTTCCCGGCAACAATTAATAGACTGGATGGAGGCGGATAAAGTTGCAGGACCACTT
CTGCGCTCGGCCCTTCCGGCTGGCTGGTTTATTGCTGATAAATCTGGAGCCGGTGAGCGTGGGTCTCGCG
GTATCATTGCAGCACTGGGGCCAGATGGTAAGCCCTCCCGTATCGTAGTTATCTACACGACGGGGAGTCA
GGCAACTATGGATGAACGAAATAGACAGATCGCTGAGATAGGTGCCTCACTGATTAAGCATTGGTAACTG
TCAGACCAAGTTTACTCATATATACTTTAGATTGATTTAAAACTTCATTTTTAATTTAAAAGGATCTAGG
TGAAGATCCTTTTTGATAATCTCATGACCAAAATCCCTTAACGTGAGTTTTCGTTCCACTGAGCGTCAGA
CCCCGTAGAAAAGATCAAAGGATCTTCTTGAGATCCTTTTTTTCTGCGCGTAATCTGCTGCTTGCAAACA
AAAAAACCACCGCTACCAGCGGTGGTTTGTTTGCCGGATCAAGAGCTACCAACTCTTTTTCCGAAGGTAA
CTGGCTTCAGCAGAGCGCAGATACCAAATACTGTTCTTCTAGTGTAGCCGTAGTTAGGCCACCACTTCAA
GAACTCTGTAGCACCGCCTACATACCTCGCTCTGCTAATCCTGTTACCAGTGGCTGCTGCCAGTGGCGAT
AAGTCGTGTCTTACCGGGTTGGACTCAAGACGATAGTTACCGGATAAGGCGCAGCGGTCGGGCTGAACGG
GGGGTTCGTGCACACAGCCCAGCTTGGAGCGAACGACCTACACCGAACTGAGATACCTACAGCGTGAGCT
ATGAGAAAGCGCCACGCTTCCCGAAGGGAGAAAGGCGGACAGGTATCCGGTAAGCGGCAGGGTCGGAACA
GGAGAGCGCACGAGGGAGCTTCCAGGGGGAAACGCCTGGTATCTTTATAGTCCTGTCGGGTTTCGCCACC
TCTGACTTGAGCGTCGATTTTTGTGATGCTCGTCAGGGGGGCGGAGCCTATGGAAAAACGCCAGCAACGC
GGCCTTTTTACGGTTCCTGGCCTTTTGCTGGCCTTTTGCTCACATGTTCTTTCCTGCGTTATCCCCTGAT
TCTGTGGATAACCGTATTACCGCCTTTGAGTGAGCTGATACCGCTCGCCGCAGCCGAACGACCGAGCGCA
GCGAGTCAGTGAGCGAGGAAGCGGAAGAGCGCCCAATACGCAAACCGCCTCTCCCCGCGCGTTGGCCGAT
TCATTAATGCAGCTGGCACGACAGGTTTCCCGACTGGAAAGCGGGCAGTGAGCGCAACGCAATTAATGTG
AGTTAGCTCACTCATTAGGCACCCCAGGCTTTACACTTTATGCTTCCGGCTCGTATGTTGTGTGGAATTG
TGAGCGGATAACAATTTCACACAGGAAACAGCTATGACCATGATTACGCCAAGCGCGCAATTAACCCTCA
CTAAAGGGAACAAAAGCTGGAGCTGCAAGC
Features (pLannotate 1.2.2; 32 found; start..end, strand, type, name):
      5..231     +  promoter       RSV promoter: Rous sarcoma virus enhancer/promoter
    232..412     +  LTR            5' LTR (truncated): truncated 5' long terminal repeat (LTR) from HIV-1
    459..584     +  misc_feature   HIV-1 Ψ: packaging signal of human immunodeficiency virus type 1
    568..931     +  CDS            HIV-1 gag (fragment): gag protein from human immunodeficiency virus 1; gag
   1077..1310    +  misc_feature   RRE: The Rev response element (RRE) of HIV-1 allows for Rev-dependent mRNA export from the nucleus to the cytoplasm.
   1687..1713    +  CDS            Rev (fragment): human immunodeficiency virus 1 (HIV-1) Rev protein; rev; enhances nuclear export of unspliced and incompletely spliced viral mRNAs
   1720..1743    +  promoter       SV40 promoter (fragment): SV40 early promoter
   1744..1815    +  promoter       SV40 promoter (fragment): SV40 enhancer and early promoter
   1839..1974    +  rep_origin     SV40 ori: SV40 origin of replication
   2020..2616    +  CDS            PuroR (fragment): puromycin N-acetyltransferase; pac from Streptomyces; confers resistance to puromycin
   2665..2782    +  misc_feature   cPPT/CTS: central polypurine tract and central termination sequence of HIV-1
   2847..2913    +  CDS            small t antigen (fragment): SV40 (simian virus 40) small t antigen
   2920..4098    +  promoter       EF-1α promoter: strong constitutive promoter for human elongation factor EF-1α
   4115..4477    +  CDS            ZNF720: ZN720_HUMAN - Experimental evidence at protein level: Swiss-Prot protein existence level 1. From Homo sapiens (Human).
   5552..5611    +  CDS            ZNF727 (fragment): ZN727_HUMAN - Also known as ZNF727P. Protein uncertain: Swiss-Prot protein existence level 5. May be involved in transcriptional regulation. From Homo sapiens (Human).
   5627..5680    +  promoter       U6 promoter (fragment): RNA polymerase III promoter for human U6 snRNA
   5722..6310    +  misc_feature   WPRE: woodchuck hepatitis virus posttranscriptional regulatory element
   6361..6380    +  misc_feature   cPPT/CTS (fragment): central polypurine tract and central termination sequence of HIV-1
   6382..6615    +  LTR            3' LTR (ΔU3): self-inactivating 3' long terminal repeat (LTR) from HIV-1
   6693..6814    +  polyA_signal   SV40 poly(A) signal: SV40 polyadenylation signal
   6854..6989    +  rep_origin     SV40 ori: SV40 origin of replication
   7010..7028    -  promoter       T7 promoter: promoter for bacteriophage T7 RNA polymerase
   7036..7191    +  CDS            lacZα (fragment): LacZα fragment of β-galactosidase; lacZ fragment
   7196..7624    +  rep_origin     f1 ori (sequence partly withheld): f1 bacteriophage origin of replication; arrow indicates direction of (+) strand synthesis
   7677..7781    +  promoter       AmpR promoter: bla
   7782..8642    +  CDS            AmpR: β-lactamase; bla; confers resistance to ampicillin, carbenicillin, and related antibiotics
   8813..9401    +  rep_origin     ori: high-copy-number ColE1/pMB1/pBR322/pUC origin of replication
   9584..9676    +  CDS            lacI (fragment): lac repressor; lacI; The lac repressor binds to the lac operator to inhibit transcription in E. coli. This inhibition can be relieved by adding lactose or isopropyl-β-D-thiogalactopyranoside (IPTG).
   9689..9710    +  protein_bind   CAP binding site: CAP binding activates transcription in the presence of cAMP. E. coli catabolite activator protein
   9725..9755    +  promoter       lac promoter: promoter for the E. coli lac operon
   9763..9779    +  protein_bind   lac operator: The lac repressor binds to the lac operator to inhibit transcription in E. coli. This inhibition can be relieved by adding lactose or isopropyl-β-D-thiogalactopyranoside (IPTG). lac repressor encoded by lacI
   9824..9842    +  promoter       T3 promoter: promoter for bacteriophage T3 RNA polymerase
