[The description below was written by a language model from this plasmid's Addgene catalogue record and pLannotate feature annotations shown in this document.]
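Description:
TFORF0721 is a third-generation-style, self-inactivating lentiviral expression plasmid built on the pLX_TRC317 backbone, carrying the human zinc-finger gene ZNF727 (also known as ZNF727P) as a synthesized open reading frame of about 1.6 kb. It belongs to a barcoded transcription factor ORF collection in which each clone carries a unique 24-bp barcode, so that the overexpressed factor can be identified by sequencing in pooled screens. In bacteria the roughly 9.9 kb plasmid is maintained through a high-copy ColE1/pUC-type origin with ampicillin resistance. An f1 origin and remnants of lac and T7/T3 cloning-vector sequence are also present. The depositor notes that the plasmid can recombine.

The viral portion begins with an RSV promoter fused to a truncated HIV-1 5' LTR, which drives production of the genomic RNA in packaging cells. This is followed by the Ψ packaging signal with a gag fragment, the RRE for Rev-dependent nuclear export, and a cPPT/CTS. An SV40 early promoter drives puromycin N-acetyltransferase for selection of transduced mammalian cells. Downstream, the strong constitutive EF-1α promoter drives the ZNF727 ORF. The automated annotation labels only the two ends of this region: the start as the related protein ZNF720, probably reflecting a conserved N-terminal domain, and the end as ZNF727. The barcode itself is not annotated in the feature table. A WPRE follows to enhance transcript expression, and the cassette ends in a ΔU3 3' LTR that inactivates the integrated provirus's LTR promoter, with an SV40 polyadenylation signal beyond it. The construct is intended for stable ZNF727 overexpression, for example in directed-differentiation screens.
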