Addgene plasmid #143069: TFORF0721
Purpose: Lentiviral vector for overexpressing transcription factor ORFs with unique 24-bp barcodes. Barcodes facilitate identification of transcription factors in pooled screens.
Depositing lab: Feng Zhang. Depositing organization: Broad Institute. Publication: A transcription factor atlas of directed differentiation. Joung J, Ma S, Tay T, Geiger-Schuller KR, Kirchgatterer PC, Verdine VK, Guo B, Arias-Garcia MA, Allen WE, Singh A, Kuksenko O, Abudayyeh OO, Gootenberg JS, Fu Z, Macrae RK, Buenrostro JD, Regev A, Zhang F. Cell. 2023 Jan 5;186(1):209-229.e26. doi: 10.1016/j.cell.2022.11.026. PubMed 36608654.
Backbone
  Vector backbone: pLX_TRC317
  Backbone manufacturer: Broad Institute Genetic Perturbation Platform
  Backbone size w/o insert (bp): 8264
  Vector type: Mammalian Expression, Lentiviral
  Selectable markers: Puromycin
Growth in bacteria
  Bacterial resistance: Ampicillin, 100 μg/mL
  Growth temperature: 37°C
  Growth strain: NEB Stable
  Copy number: High Copy
Gene/Insert
  Gene/Insert name: ZNF727
  Species: H. sapiens (human)
  Insert size (bp): 1601
  Entrez Gene: ZNF727 (a.k.a. ZNF727P)
  Promoter: EF1a
  Cloning method: Unknown
  Sequencing primers: 5′ GGGTGGAGACTGAAGTTAGGCCAG; 3′ CACATAGCGTAAAAGGAGCAACATAG
Terms and licenses: Academic/Nonprofit Terms; Industry Terms: Not Available to Industry
Depositor comments: NM_001159522,ENST00000456806 . The transcription factor ORF portion of this plasmid was synthesized by Genewiz. Please test multiple small colonies in case of plasmid recombination. To make this collection available in a timely manner, a portion of this collection was not fully sequenced by Addgene. If an Addgene verified full plasmid sequence is not available, please contact us prior to placing an order to request the full sequence.
How to cite: TFORF0721 was a gift from Feng Zhang (Addgene plasmid # 143069 ; http://n2t.net/addgene:143069 ; RRID:Addgene_143069)
