>Addgene plasmid #143069 | TFORF0721 | depositor partial sequence | sequence record 281345 | Insert
ACCGCCACCATGCGAGTGCTAACATTCAGGGATGTGGCTGTAGAATTCTCCCCAGAAGAGTGGGAATGCC
TGGACTCTGCTCAGCAGCGTTTGTATAGGGATGTGATGTTAGAGAACTACGGAAACCTGTTCTCCTTGGG
TCTTGCTATCTTTAAGCCAGACTTGATTACCTATCTGGAGCAAAGAAAAGAGCCTTGGAATGCGAGGAGA
CAGAAGACAGTAGCCAAACACCCAGCTGGCTCTTTGCATTTTACTGCAGAGATATTGCTGGAGCACGACA
TAAACGATTCATTTCAAAAAGTGATCCTGAGAAAATCTGGAAGCTGTGACCTTAATACTTTACGTTTAAA
GAAAGACTACCAACGTGTGGGTAATTGCAAGGGGCAGAAAAGCAGTTATAATGGCATTCATCAATGTTTG
TCAGCTACCCGTAGCAAAACCTGTCAATATAATAAATGTGGCAAAGCTTTTGGGTTGTGCTCAATCTTCA
CTGAACATAAGAAAATTTTTAGCAGAGAGAAATGCTACAAATGTGAAGAATGTGGCAAAGACTGTAGGTT
GTCAGATTTTACCATACAGAAGAGAATTCATACTGCAGATAGAAGTTACAAATGTGAAGAATGTGGCAAA
GCCTGTAAAAAGTTCTCAAACCTTACTGAACATAATAGAGTTCATACTGGAAAGAAACCCTACAAATGTG
AAGAATGTGGCAAAACATTTACCTGTTCCTCAGCCCTTACTAAACACAAGAGAAATCATACTGGAGACAG
ACCCTACAAATGCGAAGAATGTCACAAAGCCTTTAGGTGTTGCTCAGACCTTACTAAACATAAGAGAATT
CATACTGGAGAGAAACCCTACAAATGTAAAGAATGTCACAAAGCCTTTAGGTGTTGCTCAGACCTTACTA
AACATAAGAGAATTCATACTGGAGAGAAACCCTACAAATGTAATGAATGTGGAAAAGCTTTTATGTGGAT
CTCGGCCCTTAGTCAACATAACAGAATTCATACTGGAGAGAAACCCTACATTTGTGAAGAATGTGGCAAA
GCCTTTACCTACTCCTCAACCCTTATTAGCCACAAGAGAATTCATATGGAATTGAGACCTTACAAATGTG
AAGAATGTGGCAAAACCTTTAAGTGGTTCTCAGACCTGACTAATCATAAGAGAATTCACACTGGAGAGAA
ACCCTACAAATGTGAAGAATGTGGCAAAAGCTTTACCTGCTCCTCAAACCTTATTAAACACAAGAGAATT
CATATGGAAGTGAGACCTTACAAATGTGAAGAATGTGGCAAAACCTTTAAGTGGTTCCCAGACCTGACTA
ATCATAAGAGAATTCACACTGGAGAGAAGCCCTACAAATGTGAAGAATGTGGCAAAACCTTTACCTGCTC
CTCAAGCCTTATTAAACACAAGAGAAGTCATACTGGAGACAGACCTACAAGTGCAAAGAATGTGGCAAAG
CCTTTAGGTGGTTCTCAGACCTTACTAAACATAAGGTAGTAATGAACTAGTCCGTAACTTGAAAGTATTT
CGATTTCTTGGCTTTATATATCTTGTGGAAAGGACGAAGCATAGTGAACAAGTATGGAGTC
