>Addgene plasmid #143069 | TFORF0721 | depositor partial sequence | sequence record 281346 | Barcode
AGCATAGTGAACAAGTATGGAGTC
